Addgene plasmid #248137: pFUW-Syb2-R56X
Purpose: Mammalian expression lentiviral vector encoding the wild-type Synaptobrevin2 (Syb2) with R56X mutation
Depositing lab: Ege Kavalali. Depositing organization: Vanderbilt University. Publication: Synaptobrevin-2 disease variants reveal spatial constraints within the presynaptic active zone. Guzikowski NJ, Bagatelas ED, Shin OH, Khan YA, Esquivies L, Alten B, Brunger AT, Kavalali ET. Proc Natl Acad Sci U S A. 2025 Nov 4;122(44):e2507347122. doi: 10.1073/pnas.2507347122. Epub 2025 Oct 30. PubMed 41166419.
Backbone
  Vector backbone: pFUW
  Backbone size w/o insert (bp): 9124
  Vector type: Mammalian Expression
Growth in bacteria
  Bacterial resistance: Ampicillin, 100 μg/mL
  Growth temperature: 37°C
  Growth strain: DH5alpha
  Copy number: High Copy
Gene/Insert
  Gene/Insert name: Syb2-R56X
  Species: R. norvegicus (rat)
  Insert size (bp): 1230
  Mutation: R56X
  Entrez Gene: Vamp2 (a.k.a. RATVAMPB, RATVAMPIR, SYB, Syb2)
  Promoter: Ubiquitin
  Cloning method: Restriction Enzyme; 5′ cloning site EcoRI (not destroyed); 3′ cloning site BamHI (not destroyed)
  Sequencing primers: 5′ ttgaaatgtaatcatttgggtc; 3′ aggttgattatcgataagcttg
Resource information
  A portion of this plasmid was derived from a plasmid made by: Dr. David Baltimore
Terms and licenses: Academic/Nonprofit Terms; Industry Terms: Not Available to Industry
How to cite: pFUW-Syb2-R56X was a gift from Ege Kavalali (Addgene plasmid # 248137 ; http://n2t.net/addgene:248137 ; RRID:Addgene_248137)
