[The description below was written by a language model from this plasmid's Addgene catalogue record and pLannotate feature annotations shown in this document.]
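Description:
pFUW-Syb2-R56X is an HIV-1-based lentiviral transfer plasmid built on the pFUW backbone for expressing a truncating disease variant of rat synaptobrevin-2 (Syb2/Vamp2) in mammalian cells. In bacteria it is maintained through a high-copy ColE1/pUC-type origin and selected with ampicillin via the β-lactamase gene. The backbone also carries an f1 origin and an SV40/EM7-driven bleomycin/Zeocin resistance cassette with an SV40 poly(A) signal, which lies outside the LTRs and so is not part of the packaged viral genome.

The viral genome is transcribed in packaging cells from a CMV enhancer/promoter fused to a truncated 5' LTR, the arrangement typical of Tat-independent third-generation vectors. It contains the Ψ packaging signal with a gag fragment, the Rev response element for nuclear export of the unspliced genomic RNA, and the cPPT/CTS. Within it, the human ubiquitin C promoter drives the Syb2 insert, cloned between EcoRI and BamHI. This is followed by WPRE to enhance transcript expression, a truncated 3' LTR, and a bGH poly(A) signal.

R56X converts arginine 56 to a stop codon. Consistent with this, the annotated Vamp2 coding fragment spans only about 165 nt, encoding the N-terminal 55 residues. The catalogue lists an insert size of 1230 bp, but the sequenced record is 9,384 nt against a stated 9,124 bp backbone, so the insert actually present appears much shorter. No epitope tag or fluorescent reporter is annotated. The associated publication concerns synaptobrevin-2 disease variants at the presynaptic active zone, so the plasmid is presumably used to make lentivirus for studying this variant's effects, although the record does not name the target cells.
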