Features (pLannotate 1.2.2; 31 found; start..end, strand, type, name):
     30..82      -  misc_feature   bom (fragment): basis of mobility region from pBR322
    237..616     +  enhancer       CMV enhancer: human cytomegalovirus immediate early enhancer
    617..816     +  promoter       CMV promoter: human cytomegalovirus (CMV) immediate early promoter
    834..1014    +  LTR            5' LTR (truncated): truncated 5' long terminal repeat (LTR) from HIV-1
   1061..1186    +  misc_feature   HIV-1 Ψ: packaging signal of human immunodeficiency virus type 1
   1170..1533    +  CDS            HIV-1 gag (fragment): gag protein from human immunodeficiency virus 1; gag
   1679..1912    +  misc_feature   RRE: The Rev response element (RRE) of HIV-1 allows for Rev-dependent mRNA export from the nucleus to the cytoplasm.
   2289..2389    +  CDS            Rev (fragment): human immunodeficiency virus 1 (HIV-1) Rev protein; rev; enhances nuclear export of unspliced and incompletely spliced viral mRNAs
   2439..2556    +  misc_feature   cPPT/CTS: central polypurine tract and central termination sequence of HIV-1
   2621..3832    +  promoter       UbC promoter: human ubiquitin C promoter
   3843..3865    -  misc_feature   MCS (fragment): pUC18/19 multiple cloning site
   3872..4036    +  CDS            Vamp2 (fragment): VAMP2_MOUSE - Also known as Syb2. Experimental evidence at protein level: Swiss-Prot protein existence level 1. Involved in the targeting and/or fusion of transport vesicles to their target membrane (PubMed:9430681). Major SNARE protein of synaptic vesicles which mediates fusion of synaptic vesicles to release neurotransmitters. Essential for fast vesicular exocytosis and activity-dependent neurotransmitter release as well as fast endocytosis that mediates rapid reuse of synaptic vesicles (PubMed:15475946). Modulates the gating characteristics of the delayed rectifier voltage- dependent potass
   4052..4075    +  misc_feature   MCS (fragment): pBluescript multiple cloning site
   4075..4663    +  misc_feature   WPRE: woodchuck hepatitis virus posttranscriptional regulatory element
   4600..5181    +  CDS            nef (fragment): NEF_HV1H2 - Experimental evidence at protein level: Swiss-Prot protein existence level 1. Extracellular Nef protein targets CD4(+) T-lymphocytes for apoptosis by interacting with CXCR4 surface receptors. From Human immunodeficiency virus type 1 group M subtype B (isolate HXB2) (HIV-1).
   5188..5368    +  LTR            5' LTR (truncated): truncated 5' long terminal repeat (LTR) from HIV-1
   5400..5624    +  polyA_signal   bGH poly(A) signal: bovine growth hormone polyadenylation signal
   5628..5649    +  promoter       SV40 promoter (fragment): SV40 enhancer and early promoter
   5670..6098    +  rep_origin     f1 ori (sequence partly withheld): f1 bacteriophage origin of replication; arrow indicates direction of (+) strand synthesis
   6112..6441    +  promoter       SV40 promoter: SV40 enhancer and early promoter
   6489..6536    +  promoter       EM7 promoter: synthetic bacterial promoter&nbsp
   6555..6929    +  CDS            BleoR: antibiotic-binding protein; Sh ble from Streptoalloteichus hindustanus; confers resistance to bleomycin, phleomycin, and Zeocin™
   6939..7064    +  CDS            ble (fragment): BLE_KLEPN - Experimental evidence at protein level: Swiss-Prot protein existence level 1. Binding protein with a strong affinity to the bleomycin family of antibiotics. Binds to CL990; an antimitotic-antibiotic compound. From Klebsiella pneumoniae.
   7059..7180    +  polyA_signal   SV40 poly(A) signal: SV40 polyadenylation signal
   7253..7269    -  protein_bind   lac operator: The lac repressor binds to the lac operator to inhibit transcription in E. coli. This inhibition can be relieved by adding lactose or isopropyl-β-D-thiogalactopyranoside (IPTG). lac repressor encoded by lacI
   7277..7307    -  promoter       lac promoter: promoter for the E. coli lac operon
   7322..7343    -  protein_bind   CAP binding site: CAP binding activates transcription in the presence of cAMP. E. coli catabolite activator protein
   7356..7448    -  CDS            lacI (fragment): lac repressor; lacI; The lac repressor binds to the lac operator to inhibit transcription in E. coli. This inhibition can be relieved by adding lactose or isopropyl-β-D-thiogalactopyranoside (IPTG).
   7631..8219    -  rep_origin     ori: high-copy-number ColE1/pMB1/pBR322/pUC origin of replication
   8390..9250    -  CDS            AmpR: β-lactamase; bla; confers resistance to ampicillin, carbenicillin, and related antibiotics
   9251..9355    -  promoter       AmpR promoter: bla
>Addgene plasmid #248137 | pFUW-Syb2-R56X | addgene full sequence | sequence record 493398 | Addgene NGS Result
TCGACGGATCGGGAGATCTCCCGATCCCCTATGGTGCACTCTCAGTACAATCTGCTCTGATGCCGCATAG
TTAAGCCAGTATCTGCTCCCTGCTTGTGTGTTGGAGGTCGCTGAGTAGTGCGCGAGCAAAATTTAAGCTA
CAACAAGGCAAGGCTTGACCGACAATTGCATGAAGAATCTGCTTAGGGTTAGGCGTTTTGCGCTGCTTCG
CGATGTACGGGCCAGATATACGCGTTGACATTGATTATTGACTAGTTATTAATAGTAATCAATTACGGGG
TCATTAGTTCATAGCCCATATATGGAGTTCCGCGTTACATAACTTACGGTAAATGGCCCGCCTGGCTGAC
CGCCCAACGACCCCCGCCCATTGACGTCAATAATGACGTATGTTCCCATAGTAACGCCAATAGGGACTTT
CCATTGACGTCAATGGGTGGAGTATTTACGGTAAACTGCCCACTTGGCAGTACATCAAGTGTATCATATG
CCAAGTACGCCCCCTATTGACGTCAATGACGGTAAATGGCCCGCCTGGCATTATGCCCAGTACATGACCT
TATGGGACTTTCCTACTTGGCAGTACATCTACGTATTAGTCATCGCTATTACCATGGTGATGCGGTTTTG
GCAGTACATCAATGGGCGTGGATAGCGGTTTGACTCACGGGGATTTCCAAGTCTCCACCCCATTGACGTC
AATGGGAGTTTGTTTTGGCACCAAAATCAACGGGACTTTCCAAAATGTCGTAACAACTCCGCCCCATTGA
CGCAAATGGGCGGTAGGCGTGTACGGTGGGAGGTCTATATAAGCAGCGCGTTTTGCCTGTACTGGGTCTC
TCTGGTTAGACCAGATCTGAGCCTGGGAGCTCTCTGGCTAACTAGGGAACCCACTGCTTAAGCCTCAATA
AAGCTTGCCTTGAGTGCTTCAAGTAGTGTGTGCCCGTCTGTTGTGTGACTCTGGTAACTAGAGATCCCTC
AGACCCTTTTAGTCAGTGTGGAAAATCTCTAGCAGTGGCGCCCGAACAGGGACTTGAAAGCGAAAGGGAA
ACCAGAGGAGCTCTCTCGACGCAGGACTCGGCTTGCTGAAGCGCGCACGGCAAGAGGCGAGGGGCGGCGA
CTGGTGAGTACGCCAAAAATTTTGACTAGCGGAGGCTAGAAGGAGAGAGATGGGTGCGAGAGCGTCAGTA
TTAAGCGGGGGAGAATTAGATCGCGATGGGAAAAAATTCGGTTAAGGCCAGGGGGAAAGAAAAAATATAA
ATTAAAACATATAGTATGGGCAAGCAGGGAGCTAGAACGATTCGCAGTTAATCCTGGCCTGTTAGAAACA
TCAGAAGGCTGTAGACAAATACTGGGACAGCTACAACCATCCCTTCAGACAGGATCAGAAGAACTTAGAT
CATTATATAATACAGTAGCAACCCTCTATTGTGTGCATCAAAGGATAGAGATAAAAGACACCAAGGAAGC
TTTAGACAAGATAGAGGAAGAGCAAAACAAAAGTAAGACCACCGCACAGCAAGCGGCCGCTGATCTTCAG
ACCTGGAGGAGGAGATATGAGGGACAATTGGAGAAGTGAATTATATAAATATAAAGTAGTAAAAATTGAA
CCATTAGGAGTAGCACCCACCAAGGCAAAGAGAAGAGTGGTGCAGAGAGAAAAAAGAGCAGTGGGAATAG
GAGCTTTGTTCCTTGGGTTCTTGGGAGCAGCAGGAAGCACTATGGGCGCAGCGTCAATGACGCTGACGGT
ACAGGCCAGACAATTATTGTCTGGTATAGTGCAGCAGCAGAACAATTTGCTGAGGGCTATTGAGGCGCAA
CAGCATCTGTTGCAACTCACAGTCTGGGGCATCAAGCAGCTCCAGGCAAGAATCCTGGCTGTGGAAAGAT
ACCTAAAGGATCAACAGCTCCTGGGGATTTGGGGTTGCTCTGGAAAACTCATTTGCACCACTGCTGTGCC
TTGGAATGCTAGTTGGAGTAATAAATCTCTGGAACAGATTTGGAATCACACGACCTGGATGGAGTGGGAC
AGAGAAATTAACAATTACACAAGCTTAATACACTCCTTAATTGAAGAATCGCAAAACCAGCAAGAAAAGA
ATGAACAAGAATTATTGGAATTAGATAAATGGGCAAGTTTGTGGAATTGGTTTAACATAACAAATTGGCT
GTGGTATATAAAATTATTCATAATGATAGTAGGAGGCTTGGTAGGTTTAAGAATAGTTTTTGCTGTACTT
TCTATAGTGAATAGAGTTAGGCAGGGATATTCACCATTATCGTTTCAGACCCACCTCCCAACCCCGAGGG
GACCCGACAGGCCCGAAGGAATAGAAGAAGAAGGTGGAGAGAGAGACAGAGACAGATCCATTCGATTAGT
GAACGGATCGGCACTGCGTGCGCCAATTCTGCAGACAAATGGCAGTATTCATCCACAATTTTAAAAGAAA
AGGGGGGATTGGGGGGTACAGTGCAGGGGAAAGAATAGTAGACATAATAGCAACAGACATACAAACTAAA
GAATTACAAAAACAAATTACAAAAATTCAAAATTTTCGGGTTTATTACAGGGACAGCAGAGATCCAGTTT
GGTTAATTAACCCGTGTCGGCTCCAGATCTGGCCTCCGCGCCGGGTTTTGGCGCCTCCCGCGGGCGCCCC
CCTCCTCACGGCGAGCGCTGCCACGTCAGACGAAGGGCGCAGCGAGCGTCCTGATCCTTCCGCCCGGACG
CTCAGGACAGCGGCCCGCTGCTCATAAGACTCGGCCTTAGAACCCCAGTATCAGCAGAAGGACATTTTAG
GACGGGACTTGGGTGACTCTAGGGCACTGGTTTTCTTTCCAGAGAGCGGAACAGGCGAGGAAAAGTAGTC
CCTTCTCGGCGATTCTGCGGAGGGATCTCCGTGGGGCGGTGAACGCCGATGATTATATAAGGACGCGCCG
GGTGTGGCACAGCTAGTTCCGTCGCAGCCGGGATTTGGGTCGCGGTTCTTGTTTGTGGATCGCTGTGATC
GTCACTTGGTGAGTAGCGGGCTGCTGGGCTGGCCGGGGCTTTCGTGGCCGCCGGGCCGCTCGGTGGGACG
GAAGCGTGTGGAGAGACCGCCAAGGGCTGTAGTCTGGGTCCGCGAGCAAGGTTGCCCTGAACTGGGGGTT
GGGGGGAGCGCAGCAAAATGGCGGCTGTTCCCGAGTCTTGAATGGAAGACGCTTGTGAGGCGGGCTGTGA
GGTCGTTGAAACAAGGTGGGGGGCATGGTGGGCGGCAAGAACCCAAGGTCTTGAGGCCTTCGCTAATGCG
GGAAAGCTCTTATTCGGGTGAGATGGGCTGGGGCACCATCTGGGGACCCTGACGTGAAGTTTGTCACTGA
CTGGAGAACTCGGTTTGTCGTCTGTTGCGGGGGCGGCAGTTATGGCGGTGCCGTTGGGCAGTGCACCCGT
ACCTTTGGGAGCGCGCGCCCTCGTCGTGTCGTGACGTCACCCGTTCTGTTGGCTTATAATGCAGGGTGGG
GCCACCTGCCGGTAGGTGTGCGGTAGGCTTTTCTCCGTCGCAGGACGCAGGGTTCGGGCCTAGGGTAGGC
TCTCCTGAATCGACAGGCGCCGGACCTCTGGTGAGGGGAGGGATAAGTGAGGCGTCAGTTTCTTTGGTCG
GTTTTATGTACCTATCTTCTTAAGTAGCTGAAGCTCCGGTTTTGAACTATGCGCTCGGGGTTGGCGAGTG
TGTTTTGTGAAGTTTTTTAGGCACCTTTTGAAATGTAATCATTTGGGTCAATATGTAATTTTCAGTGTTA
GACTAGTAAATTGTCCGCTAAATTCTGGCCGTTTTTGGCTTTTTTGTTAGACGAAGCTTGGGCTGCAGGT
CGACTCTAGAGGATCGAATTCATGTCGGCTACCGCTGCCACCGTCCCGCCTGCCGCCCCGGCCGGCGAGG
GTGGCCCCCCTGCACCTCCTCCAAATCTTACCAGTAACAGGAGACTGCAGCAGACCCAGGCCCAGGTGGA
TGAGGTGGTGGACATCATGAGGGTGAATGTGGACAAGGTCCTGGAGTAAGGATCCGTTAACAATTCGATA
TCAAGCTTATCGATAATCAACCTCTGGATTACAAAATTTGTGAAAGATTGACTGGTATTCTTAACTATGT
TGCTCCTTTTACGCTATGTGGATACGCTGCTTTAATGCCTTTGTATCATGCTATTGCTTCCCGTATGGCT
TTCATTTTCTCCTCCTTGTATAAATCCTGGTTGCTGTCTCTTTATGAGGAGTTGTGGCCCGTTGTCAGGC
AACGTGGCGTGGTGTGCACTGTGTTTGCTGACGCAACCCCCACTGGTTGGGGCATTGCCACCACCTGTCA
GCTCCTTTCCGGGACTTTCGCTTTCCCCCTCCCTATTGCCACGGCGGAACTCATCGCCGCCTGCCTTGCC
CGCTGCTGGACAGGGGCTCGGCTGTTGGGCACTGACAATTCCGTGGTGTTGTCGGGGAAATCATCGTCCT
TTCCTTGGCTGCTCGCCTGTGTTGCCACCTGGATTCTGCGCGGGACGTCCTTCTGCTACGTCCCTTCGGC
CCTCAATCCAGCGGACCTTCCTTCCCGCGGCCTGCTGCCGGCTCTGCGGCCTCTTCCGCGTCTTCGCCTT
CGCCCTCAGACGAGTCGGATCTCCCTTTGGGCCGCCTCCCCGCATCGATACCGTCGACCTCGAGACCTAG
AAAAACATGGAGCAATCACAAGTAGCAATACAGCAGCTACCAATGCTGATTGTGCCTGGCTAGAAGCACA
AGAGGAGGAGGAGGTGGGTTTTCCAGTCACACCTCAGGTACCTTTAAGACCAATGACTTACAAGGCAGCT
GTAGATCTTAGCCACTTTTTAAAAGAAAAGGGGGGACTGGAAGGGCTAATTCACTCCCAACGAAGACAAG
ATATCCTTGATCTGTGGATCTACCACACACAAGGCTACTTCCCTGATTGGCAGAACTACACACCAGGGCC
AGGGATCAGATATCCACTGACCTTTGGATGGTGCTACAAGCTAGTACCAGTTGAGCAAGAGAAGGTAGAA
GAAGCCAATGAAGGAGAGAACACCCGCTTGTTACACCCTGTGAGCCTGCATGGGATGGATGACCCGGAGA
GAGAAGTATTAGAGTGGAGGTTTGACAGCCGCCTAGCATTTCATCACATGGCCCGAGAGCTGCATCCGGA
CTGTACTGGGTCTCTCTGGTTAGACCAGATCTGAGCCTGGGAGCTCTCTGGCTAACTAGGGAACCCACTG
CTTAAGCCTCAATAAAGCTTGCCTTGAGTGCTTCAAGTAGTGTGTGCCCGTCTGTTGTGTGACTCTGGTA
ACTAGAGATCCCTCAGACCCTTTTAGTCAGTGTGGAAAATCTCTAGCAGGGCCCGTTTAAACCCGCTGAT
CAGCCTCGACTGTGCCTTCTAGTTGCCAGCCATCTGTTGTTTGCCCCTCCCCCGTGCCTTCCTTGACCCT
GGAAGGTGCCACTCCCACTGTCCTTTCCTAATAAAATGAGGAAATTGCATCGCATTGTCTGAGTAGGTGT
CATTCTATTCTGGGGGGTGGGGTGGGGCAGGACAGCAAGGGGGAGGATTGGGAAGACAATAGCAGGCATG
CTGGGGATGCGGTGGGCTCTATGGCTTCTGAGGCGGAAAGAACCAGCTGGGGCTCTAGGGGGTATCCCC
[124 nt withheld, positions 5670-5793]
C
[91 nt withheld, positions 5795-5885]
A
[49 nt withheld, positions 5887-5935]
CCTTTGACGTTGGAGTCCACGTTCTTT
[37 nt withheld, positions 5963-5999]
ACCCTATCTCGGTCTATTCTTTTGATTTATAAGGGATTTTGCCGATTTCGGCCTATTGGTTAAAAAATGA
GCTGATTTAACAAAAATTTAACGCGAATTAATTCTGTGGAATGTGTGTCAGTTAGGGTGTGGAAAGTCCC
CAGGCTCCCCAGCAGGCAGAAGTATGCAAAGCATGCATCTCAATTAGTCAGCAACCAGGTGTGGAAAGTC
CCCAGGCTCCCCAGCAGGCAGAAGTATGCAAAGCATGCATCTCAATTAGTCAGCAACCATAGTCCCGCCC
CTAACTCCGCCCATCCCGCCCCTAACTCCGCCCAGTTCCGCCCATTCTCCGCCCCATGGCTGACTAATTT
TTTTTATTTATGCAGAGGCCGAGGCCGCCTCTGCCTCTGAGCTATTCCAGAAGTAGTGAGGAGGCTTTTT
TGGAGGCCTAGGCTTTTGCAAAAAGCTCCCGGGAGCTTGTATATCCATTTTCGGATCTGATCAGCACGTG
TTGACAATTAATCATCGGCATAGTATATCGGCATAGTATAATACGACAAGGTGAGGAACTAAACCATGGC
CAAGTTGACCAGTGCCGTTCCGGTGCTCACCGCGCGCGACGTCGCCGGAGCGGTCGAGTTCTGGACCGAC
CGGCTCGGGTTCTCCCGGGACTTCGTGGAGGACGACTTCGCCGGTGTGGTCCGGGACGACGTGACCCTGT
TCATCAGCGCGGTCCAGGACCAGGTGGTGCCGGACAACACCCTGGCCTGGGTGTGGGTGCGCGGCCTGGA
CGAGCTGTACGCCGAGTGGTCGGAGGTCGTGTCCACGAACTTCCGGGACGCCTCCGGGCCGGCCATGACC
GAGATCGGCGAGCAGCCGTGGGGGCGGGAGTTCGCCCTGCGCGACCCGGCCGGCAACTGCGTGCACTTCG
TGGCCGAGGAGCAGGACTGACACGTGCTACGAGATTTCGATTCCACCGCCGCCTTCTATGAAAGGTTGGG
CTTCGGAATCGTTTTCCGGGACGCCGGCTGGATGATCCTCCAGCGCGGGGATCTCATGCTGGAGTTCTTC
GCCCACCCCAACTTGTTTATTGCAGCTTATAATGGTTACAAATAAAGCAATAGCATCACAAATTTCACAA
ATAAAGCATTTTTTTCACTGCATTCTAGTTGTGGTTTGTCCAAACTCATCAATGTATCTTATCATGTCTG
TATACCGTCGACCTCTAGCTAGAGCTTGGCGTAATCATGGTCATAGCTGTTTCCTGTGTGAAATTGTTAT
CCGCTCACAATTCCACACAACATACGAGCCGGAAGCATAAAGTGTAAAGCCTGGGGTGCCTAATGAGTGA
GCTAACTCACATTAATTGCGTTGCGCTCACTGCCCGCTTTCCAGTCGGGAAACCTGTCGTGCCAGCTGCA
TTAATGAATCGGCCAACGCGCGGGGAGAGGCGGTTTGCGTATTGGGCGCTCTTCCGCTTCCTCGCTCACT
GACTCGCTGCGCTCGGTCGTTCGGCTGCGGCGAGCGGTATCAGCTCACTCAAAGGCGGTAATACGGTTAT
CCACAGAATCAGGGGATAACGCAGGAAAGAACATGTGAGCAAAAGGCCAGCAAAAGGCCAGGAACCGTAA
AAAGGCCGCGTTGCTGGCGTTTTTCCATAGGCTCCGCCCCCCTGACGAGCATCACAAAAATCGACGCTCA
AGTCAGAGGTGGCGAAACCCGACAGGACTATAAAGATACCAGGCGTTTCCCCCTGGAAGCTCCCTCGTGC
GCTCTCCTGTTCCGACCCTGCCGCTTACCGGATACCTGTCCGCCTTTCTCCCTTCGGGAAGCGTGGCGCT
TTCTCATAGCTCACGCTGTAGGTATCTCAGTTCGGTGTAGGTCGTTCGCTCCAAGCTGGGCTGTGTGCAC
GAACCCCCCGTTCAGCCCGACCGCTGCGCCTTATCCGGTAACTATCGTCTTGAGTCCAACCCGGTAAGAC
ACGACTTATCGCCACTGGCAGCAGCCACTGGTAACAGGATTAGCAGAGCGAGGTATGTAGGCGGTGCTAC
AGAGTTCTTGAAGTGGTGGCCTAACTACGGCTACACTAGAAGAACAGTATTTGGTATCTGCGCTCTGCTG
AAGCCAGTTACCTTCGGAAAAAGAGTTGGTAGCTCTTGATCCGGCAAACAAACCACCGCTGGTAGCGGTG
GTTTTTTTGTTTGCAAGCAGCAGATTACGCGCAGAAAAAAAGGATCTCAAGAAGATCCTTTGATCTTTTC
TACGGGGTCTGACGCTCAGTGGAACGAAAACTCACGTTAAGGGATTTTGGTCATGAGATTATCAAAAAGG
ATCTTCACCTAGATCCTTTTAAATTAAAAATGAAGTTTTAAATCAATCTAAAGTATATATGAGTAAACTT
GGTCTGACAGTTACCAATGCTTAATCAGTGAGGCACCTATCTCAGCGATCTGTCTATTTCGTTCATCCAT
AGTTGCCTGACTCCCCGTCGTGTAGATAACTACGATACGGGAGGGCTTACCATCTGGCCCCAGTGCTGCA
ATGATACCGCGAGACCCACGCTCACCGGCTCCAGATTTATCAGCAATAAACCAGCCAGCCGGAAGGGCCG
AGCGCAGAAGTGGTCCTGCAACTTTATCCGCCTCCATCCAGTCTATTAATTGTTGCCGGGAAGCTAGAGT
AAGTAGTTCGCCAGTTAATAGTTTGCGCAACGTTGTTGCCATTGCTACAGGCATCGTGGTGTCACGCTCG
TCGTTTGGTATGGCTTCATTCAGCTCCGGTTCCCAACGATCAAGGCGAGTTACATGATCCCCCATGTTGT
GCAAAAAAGCGGTTAGCTCCTTCGGTCCTCCGATCGTTGTCAGAAGTAAGTTGGCCGCAGTGTTATCACT
CATGGTTATGGCAGCACTGCATAATTCTCTTACTGTCATGCCATCCGTAAGATGCTTTTCTGTGACTGGT
GAGTACTCAACCAAGTCATTCTGAGAATAGTGTATGCGGCGACCGAGTTGCTCTTGCCCGGCGTCAATAC
GGGATAATACCGCGCCACATAGCAGAACTTTAAAAGTGCTCATCATTGGAAAACGTTCTTCGGGGCGAAA
ACTCTCAAGGATCTTACCGCTGTTGAGATCCAGTTCGATGTAACCCACTCGTGCACCCAACTGATCTTCA
GCATCTTTTACTTTCACCAGCGTTTCTGGGTGAGCAAAAACAGGAAGGCAAAATGCCGCAAAAAAGGGAA
TAAGGGCGACACGGAAATGTTGAATACTCATACTCTTCCTTTTTCAATATTATTGAAGCATTTATCAGGG
TTATTGTCTCATGAGCGGATACATATTTGAATGTATTTAGAAAAATAAACAAATAGGGGTTCCGCGCACA
TTTCCCCGAAAAGTGCCACCTGACG
