>Addgene plasmid #248137 | pFUW-Syb2-R56X | depositor partial sequence | sequence record 489229 | Syb2-R56X seq using pFUW 5-sequencing primer (ttgaaatgtaatcatttgggtc)
GACTAGTAATTGTCCGCTAAATTCTGGCCGTTTTTGGCTTTTTTGTTAGACGAAGCTTGGGCTGCAGGTC
GACTCTAGAGGATCGAATTCATGTCGGCTACCGCTGCCACCGTCCCGCCTGCCGCCCCGGCCGGCGAGGG
TGGCCCCCCTGCACCTCCTCCAAATCTTACCAGTAACAGGAGACTGCAGCAGACCCAGGCCCAGGTGGAT
GAGGTGGTGGACATCATGAGGGTGAATGTGGACAAGGTCCTGGAGTAAGGATCCGTTAACAATTCGATAT
CAAGCTTATCGATAATCAACCTCTGGATTACAAAATTTGTGAAAGATTGACTGGTATTCTTAACTATGTT
GCTCCTTTTACGCTATGTGGATACGCTGCTTTAATGCCTTTGTATCATGCTATTGCTTCCCGTATGGCTT
TCATTTTCTCCTCCTTGTATAAATCCTGGTTGCTGTCTCTTTATGAGGAGTTGTGGCCCGTTGTCAGGCA
ACGTGGCGTGGTGTGCACTGTGTTTGCTGACGCAACCCCCACTGGTTGGGGCATTGCCACCACCTGTCAG
CTCCTTTCCGGGACTTTCGCTTTCCCCCTCCCTATTGCCACGGCGGAACTCATCGCCGCCTGCCTTGCCC
GCTGCTGGACAGGGGCTCGGCTGTTGGGCACTGACAATTCCGTGGTGTTGTCGGGGAAATCATCGTCCTT
TCCTTGGCTGCTCGCCTGTGTTGCCACCTGGATTCTGCGCGGGACGTCCTTCTGCTACGTCCCTTCGGCC
CTCAATCCAGCGGACCTTCCTTCCCGCGGCCTGCTGCCGGCTCTGCGGCCTCTTCCGCGTCTTCGCCTTC
GCCCTCAGACGAGTCGGATCTCCCTTTGGGCCGCCTCCCCGCATCGATACCGTCGACCTCGAGACCTAGA
AAAACATGGAGCAATCACAAGTAGCAATACAGCAGCTACCAATGCTGATTGTGCCTGGCTAGAAGCACAA
GAGGAGGAGGGAGGTGGGTTTTCCAGTCACACCTC
